Addgene plasmid #112018: CD4-C-GFP HDRT Source (pTR 152)
Purpose: DNA sequence source for amplifying an HDR template to tag endogenous human CD4 gene with GFP
Depositing lab: Alexander Marson. Depositing organization: University of California, San Francisco (UCSF). Publication: Reprogramming human T cell function and specificity with non-viral genome targeting. Roth TL, Puig-Saus C, Yu R, Shifrut E, Carnevale J, Li PJ, Hiatt J, Saco J, Krystofinski P, Li H, Tobin V, Nguyen DN, Lee MR, Putnam AL, Ferris AL, Chen JW, Schickel JN, Pellerin L, Carmody D, Alkorta-Aranburu G, Del Gaudio D, Matsumoto H, Morell M, Mao Y, Cho M, Quadros RM, Gurumurthy CB, Smith B, Haugwitz M, Hughes SH, Weissman JS, Schumann K, Esensten JH, May AP, Ashworth A, Kupfer GM, Greeley SAW, Bacchetta R, Meffre E, Roncarolo MG, Romberg N, Herold KC, Ribas A, Leonetti MD, Marson A. Nature. 2018 Jul 11. pii: 10.1038/s41586-018-0326-5. doi: 10.1038/s41586-018-0326-5. PubMed 29995861.
Backbone
  Vector backbone: pUC19
  Backbone size w/o insert (bp): 2686
  Vector type: CRISPR, Synthetic Biology
Growth in bacteria
  Bacterial resistance: Ampicillin, 100 μg/mL
  Growth temperature: 37°C
  Growth strain: DH5alpha
  Copy number: High Copy
Gene/Insert
  Gene/Insert name: CD4-GFP HDRT
  Species: H. sapiens (human)
  Insert size (bp): 1346
  Entrez Gene: CD4 (a.k.a. CD4mut, IMD79, Leu-3, OKT4D, T4)
  Cloning method: Gibson Cloning
Terms and licenses: Academic/Nonprofit Terms; Industry Terms: Not Available to Industry
Depositor comments: gRNA sequence that can be used with this DNA template: CTGGCCTCGTGCCTCAAATG
How to cite: CD4-C-GFP HDRT Source (pTR 152) was a gift from Alexander Marson (Addgene plasmid # 112018 ; http://n2t.net/addgene:112018 ; RRID:Addgene_112018)
