[The description below was written by a language model from this plasmid's Addgene catalogue record and the feature table of its GenBank file.]
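Description:
CD4-C-GFP HDRT Source (pTR 152) is a pUC19-based cloning plasmid that serves as a PCR template rather than as an expression vector. It holds the sequence of a homology-directed repair template (HDRT) designed to fuse GFP to the endogenous human CD4 gene. The name suggests a C-terminal tag. The plasmid is propagated in E. coli at high copy from the ColE1/pUC origin and selected with ampicillin through the bla (AmpR) gene and its own promoter. The remaining backbone elements are standard pUC19 parts: the lac promoter, lac operator and CAP binding site, plus M13 forward and reverse primer sites on either side of the insert.

The insert is catalogued as about 1.3 kb and was assembled by Gibson cloning. It sits between the M13 sites. Neither the GFP coding sequence nor the CD4 homology arms are annotated as such. The only coding feature called in this region is an automated match to an N-terminal mVenus fragment, which, together with the EGFP-N and EGFP-C primer sites, most likely reflects the GFP sequence itself. The unannotated stretches on either side would be where CD4 genomic homology arms lie, but the record does not give their lengths or boundaries. A T7 promoter is annotated upstream of the insert, and its role is not stated. No mammalian promoter is listed, which fits a design in which the tag is expressed from the native CD4 locus after integration.

The two GenBank records held describe the same 4,151 bp circle and differ only in their start coordinate. The intended use is to amplify linear HDRT DNA for non-viral, CRISPR-mediated knock-in in human T cells. The depositor notes a compatible guide RNA for targeting the CD4 locus.
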