LOCUS       Exported 4151 bp ds-DNA circular SYN 12-MAY-2021
DEFINITION  DNA sequence source for amplifying an HDR template to tag endogenous
            human CD4 gene with GFP.
ACCESSION   .
VERSION     .
KEYWORDS    CD4-C-GFP HDRT Source (pTR 152)
SOURCE      synthetic DNA construct
  ORGANISM  synthetic DNA construct
REFERENCE   1 (bases 1 to 4151)
  AUTHORS   Roth TL, Puig-Saus C, Yu R, Shifrut E, Carnevale J, Li PJ, Hiatt J,
            Saco J, Krystofinski P, Li H, Tobin V, Nguyen DN, Lee MR, Putnam AL,
            Ferris AL, Chen JW, Schickel JN, Pellerin L, Carmody D,
            Alkorta-Aranburu G, Del Gaudio D, Matsumoto H, Morell M, Mao Y, Cho
            M, Quadros RM, Gurumurthy CB, Smith B, Haugwitz M, Hughes SH,
            Weissman JS, Schumann K, Esensten JH, May AP, Ashworth A, Kupfer GM,
            Greeley SAW, Bacchetta R, Meffre E, Roncarolo MG, Romberg N, Herold
            KC, Ribas A, Leonetti MD, Marson A
  TITLE     Reprogramming human T cell function and specificity with non-viral
            genome targeting.
  JOURNAL   Nature. 2018 Jul 11. pii: 10.1038/s41586-018-0326-5. doi:
            10.1038/s41586-018-0326-5.
  PUBMED    29995861
REFERENCE   2 (bases 1 to 4151)
  AUTHORS   .
  TITLE     Direct Submission
  JOURNAL   Exported May 12, 2021 from SnapGene Server 1.1.58
            http://www.snapgene.com
FEATURES             Location/Qualifiers
     source          1..4151
                     /organism="synthetic DNA construct"
                     /mol_type="other DNA"
     primer_bind     complement(29..51)
                     /label=pGEX 3'
                     /note="pGEX vectors, reverse primer"
     primer_bind     151..170
                     /label=pRS-marker
                     /note="pRS vectors, use to sequence yeast selectable
                     marker"
     primer_bind     364..386
                     /label=M13/pUC Forward
                     /note="In lacZ gene"
     primer_bind     378..395
                     /label=M13 Forward
                     /note="In lacZ gene. Also called M13-F20 or M13 (-21)
                     Forward"
     primer_bind     379..395
                     /label=M13 fwd
                     /note="common sequencing primer, one of multiple similar
                     variants"
     promoter        475..493
                     /label=T7 promoter
                     /note="promoter for bacteriophage T7 RNA polymerase"
     CDS             773..1231
                     /codon_start=1
                     /product="improved N-terminal fragment of mVenus for use in
                     bimolecular fluorescence complementation (BiFC) (Kodama and
                     Hu, 2010)"
                     /label=VN155(I152L)
                     /translation="SKGEELFTGVVPILVELDGDVNGHKFSVRGEGEGDATNGKLTLKF
                     ICTTGKLPVPWPTLVTTLTYGVQCFSRYPDHMKRHDFFKSAMPEGYVQERTISFKDDGT
                     YKTRAEVKFEGDTLVNRIELKGIDFKEDGNILGHKLEYNFNSHNVYITA"
     primer_bind     complement(812..833)
                     /label=EGFP-N
                     /note="EGFP, reverse primer"
     primer_bind     1420..1441
                     /label=EGFP-C
                     /note="EGFP, forward primer"
     primer_bind     complement(1930..1946)
                     /label=M13 rev
                     /note="common sequencing primer, one of multiple similar
                     variants"
     primer_bind     complement(1930..1946)
                     /label=M13 Reverse
                     /note="In lacZ gene. Also called M13-rev"
     primer_bind     complement(1943..1965)
                     /label=M13/pUC Reverse
                     /note="In lacZ gene"
     protein_bind    1954..1970
                     /label=lac operator
                     /bound_moiety="lac repressor encoded by lacI"
                     /note="The lac repressor binds to the lac operator to
                     inhibit transcription in E. coli. This inhibition can be
                     relieved by adding lactose or
                     isopropyl-beta-D-thiogalactopyranoside (IPTG)."
     promoter        complement(1978..2008)
                     /label=lac promoter
                     /note="promoter for the E. coli lac operon"
     protein_bind    2023..2044
                     /label=CAP binding site
                     /bound_moiety="E. coli catabolite activator protein"
                     /note="CAP binding activates transcription in the presence
                     of cAMP."
     primer_bind     complement(2161..2178)
                     /label=L4440
                     /note="L4440 vector, forward primer"
     rep_origin      complement(2332..2920)
                     /direction=LEFT
                     /label=ori
                     /note="high-copy-number ColE1/pMB1/pBR322/pUC origin of
                     replication"
     primer_bind     complement(2412..2431)
                     /label=pBR322ori-F
                     /note="pBR322 origin, forward primer"
     CDS             complement(3091..3951)
                     /codon_start=1
                     /gene="bla"
                     /product="beta-lactamase"
                     /label=AmpR
                     /note="confers resistance to ampicillin, carbenicillin, and
                     related antibiotics"
                     /translation="MSIQHFRVALIPFFAAFCLPVFAHPETLVKVKDAEDQLGARVGYI
                     ELDLNSGKILESFRPEERFPMMSTFKVLLCGAVLSRIDAGQEQLGRRIHYSQNDLVEYS
                     PVTEKHLTDGMTVRELCSAAITMSDNTAANLLLTTIGGPKELTAFLHNMGDHVTRLDRW
                     EPELNEAIPNDERDTTMPVAMATTLRKLLTGELLTLASRQQLIDWMEADKVAGPLLRSA
                     LPAGWFIADKSGAGERGSRGIIAALGPDGKPSRIVVIYTTGSQATMDERNRQIAEIGAS
                     LIKHW"
     primer_bind     3714..3733
                     /label=Amp-R
                     /note="Ampicillin resistance gene, reverse primer"
     promoter        complement(3952..4056)
                     /gene="bla"
                     /label=AmpR promoter
     primer_bind     4124..4142
                     /label=pBRforEco
                     /note="pBR322 vectors, upsteam of EcoRI site, forward
                     primer"
ORIGIN
        1 tcgcgcgttt cggtgatgac ggtgaaaacc tctgacacat gcagctcccg gagacggtca
       61 cagcttgtct gtaagcggat gccgggagca gacaagcccg tcagggcgcg tcagcgggtg
      121 ttggcgggtg tcggggctgg cttaactatg cggcatcaga gcagattgta ctgagagtgc
      181 accatatgcg gtgtgaaata ccgcacagat gcgtaaggag aaaataccgc atcaggcgcc
      241 attcgccatt caggctgcgc aactgttggg aagggcgatc ggtgcgggcc tcttcgctat
      301 tacgccagct ggcgaaaggg ggatgtgctg caaggcgatt aagttgggta acgccagggt
      361 tttcccagtc acgacgttgt aaaacgacgg ccagtgaatt cgagctcggt acccggggag
      421 tactgagagt gcaccaggat ccgggaacct cttctgtaac tccttagcag ctgataatac
      481 gactcactat aggagatggg ggctaaaggg gtgtggtgga gaggatagag gggtgggaaa
      541 agatggccag gagctagaag gaggcagaag tgggaggatg gagctgaagg agcagcaggc
      601 caggaaaggc cctgctggaa agccactgga gctgtgctgc gctggaaagg ccattggagg
      661 tgctagaacg caaaggggtt gcagtgggga cagacctgct ccccttcttc tttgttcctg
      721 cagccggttt cagaagacat gtagccccat tggatcgggt gggactagtg gcagcaaggg
      781 cgaggagctg ttcaccgggg tggtgcccat cctggtcgag ctggacggcg acgtaaacgg
      841 ccacaagttc agcgtgcgcg gcgagggcga gggcgatgcc accaacggca agctgaccct
      901 gaagttcatc tgcaccaccg gcaagctgcc cgtgccctgg cccaccctcg tgaccaccct
      961 gacctacggc gtgcagtgct tcagccgcta ccccgaccac atgaagcgcc acgacttctt
     1021 caagtccgcc atgcccgaag gctacgtcca ggagcgcacc atcagcttca aggacgacgg
     1081 cacctacaag acccgcgccg aggtgaagtt cgagggcgac accctggtga accgcatcga
     1141 gctgaagggc atcgacttca aggaggacgg caacatcctg gggcacaagc tggagtacaa
     1201 cttcaacagc cacaacgtct atatcaccgc cgacaagcag aagaacggca tcaaggccaa
     1261 cttcaagatc cgccacaacg tggaggacgg cagcgtgcag ctcgccgacc actaccagca
     1321 gaacaccccc atcggcgacg gccccgtgct gctgcccgac aaccactacc tgagcaccca
     1381 gtccgtgctg agcaaagacc ccaacgagaa gcgcgatcac atggtcctgc tggagttcgt
     1441 gaccgccgcc gggatcactg gaaccggtgc tggaagtggt tgaggcacga ggccaggcag
     1501 atcccacttg cagcctcccc aggtgtctgc cccgcgtttc ctgcctgcgg accagatgaa
     1561 tgtagcagat ccccagcctc tggcctcctg ttcgcctcct ctacaatttg ccattgtttc
     1621 tcctgggtta ggccccggct tcactggttg agtgttgctc tctagtttcc agaggcttaa
     1681 tcacaccgtc ctccacgcca tttccttttc cttcaagcct agcccttctc tcattatttc
     1741 tctctgaccc tctccccact gctcatttgg atcccagggg agtgttcagg gccagccctg
     1801 gctggcatgg agggtgaggc tgggtgtctg gaagcatcct gctcacttgt ttgccctcag
     1861 gctcgagtcc tcgctcactg actctcctct agagtcgacc tgcaggcatg caagcttggc
     1921 gtaatcatgg tcatagctgt ttcctgtgtg aaattgttat ccgctcacaa ttccacacaa
     1981 catacgagcc ggaagcataa agtgtaaagc ctggggtgcc taatgagtga gctaactcac
     2041 attaattgcg ttgcgctcac tgcccgcttt ccagtcggga aacctgtcgt gccagctgca
     2101 ttaatgaatc ggccaacgcg cggggagagg cggtttgcgt attgggcgct cttccgcttc
     2161 ctcgctcact gactcgctgc gctcggtcgt tcggctgcgg cgagcggtat cagctcactc
     2221 aaaggcggta atacggttat ccacagaatc aggggataac gcaggaaaga acatgtgagc
     2281 aaaaggccag caaaaggcca ggaaccgtaa aaaggccgcg ttgctggcgt ttttccatag
     2341 gctccgcccc cctgacgagc atcacaaaaa tcgacgctca agtcagaggt ggcgaaaccc
     2401 gacaggacta taaagatacc aggcgtttcc ccctggaagc tccctcgtgc gctctcctgt
     2461 tccgaccctg ccgcttaccg gatacctgtc cgcctttctc ccttcgggaa gcgtggcgct
     2521 ttctcatagc tcacgctgta ggtatctcag ttcggtgtag gtcgttcgct ccaagctggg
     2581 ctgtgtgcac gaaccccccg ttcagcccga ccgctgcgcc ttatccggta actatcgtct
     2641 tgagtccaac ccggtaagac acgacttatc gccactggca gcagccactg gtaacaggat
     2701 tagcagagcg aggtatgtag gcggtgctac agagttcttg aagtggtggc ctaactacgg
     2761 ctacactaga aggacagtat ttggtatctg cgctctgctg aagccagtta ccttcggaaa
     2821 aagagttggt agctcttgat ccggcaaaca aaccaccgct ggtagcggtg gtttttttgt
     2881 ttgcaagcag cagattacgc gcagaaaaaa aggatctcaa gaagatcctt tgatcttttc
     2941 tacggggtct gacgctcagt ggaacgaaaa ctcacgttaa gggattttgg tcatgagatt
     3001 atcaaaaagg atcttcacct agatcctttt aaattaaaaa tgaagtttta aatcaatcta
     3061 aagtatatat gagtaaactt ggtctgacag ttaccaatgc ttaatcagtg aggcacctat
     3121 ctcagcgatc tgtctatttc gttcatccat agttgcctga ctccccgtcg tgtagataac
     3181 tacgatacgg gagggcttac catctggccc cagtgctgca atgataccgc gagacccacg
     3241 ctcaccggct ccagatttat cagcaataaa ccagccagcc ggaagggccg agcgcagaag
     3301 tggtcctgca actttatccg cctccatcca gtctattaat tgttgccggg aagctagagt
     3361 aagtagttcg ccagttaata gtttgcgcaa cgttgttgcc attgctacag gcatcgtggt
     3421 gtcacgctcg tcgtttggta tggcttcatt cagctccggt tcccaacgat caaggcgagt
     3481 tacatgatcc cccatgttgt gcaaaaaagc ggttagctcc ttcggtcctc cgatcgttgt
     3541 cagaagtaag ttggccgcag tgttatcact catggttatg gcagcactgc ataattctct
     3601 tactgtcatg ccatccgtaa gatgcttttc tgtgactggt gagtactcaa ccaagtcatt
     3661 ctgagaatag tgtatgcggc gaccgagttg ctcttgcccg gcgtcaatac gggataatac
     3721 cgcgccacat agcagaactt taaaagtgct catcattgga aaacgttctt cggggcgaaa
     3781 actctcaagg atcttaccgc tgttgagatc cagttcgatg taacccactc gtgcacccaa
     3841 ctgatcttca gcatctttta ctttcaccag cgtttctggg tgagcaaaaa caggaaggca
     3901 aaatgccgca aaaaagggaa taagggcgac acggaaatgt tgaatactca tactcttcct
     3961 ttttcaatat tattgaagca tttatcaggg ttattgtctc atgagcggat acatatttga
     4021 atgtatttag aaaaataaac aaataggggt tccgcgcaca tttccccgaa aagtgccacc
     4081 tgacgtctaa gaaaccatta ttatcatgac attaacctat aaaaataggc gtatcacgag
     4141 gccctttcgt c
//
