LOCUS       Exported 4151 bp ds-DNA circular SYN 12-MAY-2021
DEFINITION  DNA sequence source for amplifying an HDR template to tag endogenous
            human CD4 gene with GFP.
ACCESSION   .
VERSION     .
KEYWORDS    CD4-C-GFP HDRT Source (pTR 152)
SOURCE      synthetic DNA construct
  ORGANISM  synthetic DNA construct
REFERENCE   1 (bases 1 to 4151)
  AUTHORS   Roth TL, Puig-Saus C, Yu R, Shifrut E, Carnevale J, Li PJ, Hiatt J,
            Saco J, Krystofinski P, Li H, Tobin V, Nguyen DN, Lee MR, Putnam AL,
            Ferris AL, Chen JW, Schickel JN, Pellerin L, Carmody D,
            Alkorta-Aranburu G, Del Gaudio D, Matsumoto H, Morell M, Mao Y, Cho
            M, Quadros RM, Gurumurthy CB, Smith B, Haugwitz M, Hughes SH,
            Weissman JS, Schumann K, Esensten JH, May AP, Ashworth A, Kupfer GM,
            Greeley SAW, Bacchetta R, Meffre E, Roncarolo MG, Romberg N, Herold
            KC, Ribas A, Leonetti MD, Marson A
  TITLE     Reprogramming human T cell function and specificity with non-viral
            genome targeting.
  JOURNAL   Nature. 2018 Jul 11. pii: 10.1038/s41586-018-0326-5. doi:
            10.1038/s41586-018-0326-5.
  PUBMED    29995861
REFERENCE   2 (bases 1 to 4151)
  AUTHORS   .
  TITLE     Direct Submission
  JOURNAL   Exported May 12, 2021 from SnapGene Server 1.1.58
            http://www.snapgene.com
FEATURES             Location/Qualifiers
     source          1..4151
                     /organism="synthetic DNA construct"
                     /mol_type="other DNA"
     primer_bind     38..56
                     /label=pBRforEco
                     /note="pBR322 vectors, upsteam of EcoRI site, forward
                     primer"
     primer_bind     complement(94..116)
                     /label=pGEX 3'
                     /note="pGEX vectors, reverse primer"
     primer_bind     216..235
                     /label=pRS-marker
                     /note="pRS vectors, use to sequence yeast selectable
                     marker"
     primer_bind     429..451
                     /label=M13/pUC Forward
                     /note="In lacZ gene"
     primer_bind     443..460
                     /label=M13 Forward
                     /note="In lacZ gene. Also called M13-F20 or M13 (-21)
                     Forward"
     primer_bind     444..460
                     /label=M13 fwd
                     /note="common sequencing primer, one of multiple similar
                     variants"
     promoter        540..558
                     /label=T7 promoter
                     /note="promoter for bacteriophage T7 RNA polymerase"
     CDS             838..1296
                     /codon_start=1
                     /product="improved N-terminal fragment of mVenus for use in
                     bimolecular fluorescence complementation (BiFC) (Kodama and
                     Hu, 2010)"
                     /label=VN155(I152L)
                     /translation="SKGEELFTGVVPILVELDGDVNGHKFSVRGEGEGDATNGKLTLKF
                     ICTTGKLPVPWPTLVTTLTYGVQCFSRYPDHMKRHDFFKSAMPEGYVQERTISFKDDGT
                     YKTRAEVKFEGDTLVNRIELKGIDFKEDGNILGHKLEYNFNSHNVYITA"
     primer_bind     complement(877..898)
                     /label=EGFP-N
                     /note="EGFP, reverse primer"
     primer_bind     1485..1506
                     /label=EGFP-C
                     /note="EGFP, forward primer"
     primer_bind     complement(1995..2011)
                     /label=M13 rev
                     /note="common sequencing primer, one of multiple similar
                     variants"
     primer_bind     complement(1995..2011)
                     /label=M13 Reverse
                     /note="In lacZ gene. Also called M13-rev"
     primer_bind     complement(2008..2030)
                     /label=M13/pUC Reverse
                     /note="In lacZ gene"
     protein_bind    2019..2035
                     /label=lac operator
                     /bound_moiety="lac repressor encoded by lacI"
                     /note="The lac repressor binds to the lac operator to
                     inhibit transcription in E. coli. This inhibition can be
                     relieved by adding lactose or
                     isopropyl-beta-D-thiogalactopyranoside (IPTG)."
     promoter        complement(2043..2073)
                     /label=lac promoter
                     /note="promoter for the E. coli lac operon"
     protein_bind    2088..2109
                     /label=CAP binding site
                     /bound_moiety="E. coli catabolite activator protein"
                     /note="CAP binding activates transcription in the presence
                     of cAMP."
     primer_bind     complement(2226..2243)
                     /label=L4440
                     /note="L4440 vector, forward primer"
     rep_origin      complement(2397..2985)
                     /direction=LEFT
                     /label=ori
                     /note="high-copy-number ColE1/pMB1/pBR322/pUC origin of
                     replication"
     primer_bind     complement(2477..2496)
                     /label=pBR322ori-F
                     /note="pBR322 origin, forward primer"
     CDS             complement(3156..4016)
                     /codon_start=1
                     /gene="bla"
                     /product="beta-lactamase"
                     /label=AmpR
                     /note="confers resistance to ampicillin, carbenicillin, and
                     related antibiotics"
                     /translation="MSIQHFRVALIPFFAAFCLPVFAHPETLVKVKDAEDQLGARVGYI
                     ELDLNSGKILESFRPEERFPMMSTFKVLLCGAVLSRIDAGQEQLGRRIHYSQNDLVEYS
                     PVTEKHLTDGMTVRELCSAAITMSDNTAANLLLTTIGGPKELTAFLHNMGDHVTRLDRW
                     EPELNEAIPNDERDTTMPVAMATTLRKLLTGELLTLASRQQLIDWMEADKVAGPLLRSA
                     LPAGWFIADKSGAGERGSRGIIAALGPDGKPSRIVVIYTTGSQATMDERNRQIAEIGAS
                     LIKHW"
     primer_bind     3779..3798
                     /label=Amp-R
                     /note="Ampicillin resistance gene, reverse primer"
     promoter        complement(4017..4121)
                     /gene="bla"
                     /label=AmpR promoter
ORIGIN
        1 ctaagaaacc attattatca tgacattaac ctataaaaat aggcgtatca cgaggccctt
       61 tcgtctcgcg cgtttcggtg atgacggtga aaacctctga cacatgcagc tcccggagac
      121 ggtcacagct tgtctgtaag cggatgccgg gagcagacaa gcccgtcagg gcgcgtcagc
      181 gggtgttggc gggtgtcggg gctggcttaa ctatgcggca tcagagcaga ttgtactgag
      241 agtgcaccat atgcggtgtg aaataccgca cagatgcgta aggagaaaat accgcatcag
      301 gcgccattcg ccattcaggc tgcgcaactg ttgggaaggg cgatcggtgc gggcctcttc
      361 gctattacgc cagctggcga aagggggatg tgctgcaagg cgattaagtt gggtaacgcc
      421 agggttttcc cagtcacgac gttgtaaaac gacggccagt gaattcgagc tcggtacccg
      481 gggagtactg agagtgcacc aggatccggg aacctcttct gtaactcctt agcagctgat
      541 aatacgactc actataggag atgggggcta aaggggtgtg gtggagagga tagaggggtg
      601 ggaaaagatg gccaggagct agaaggaggc agaagtggga ggatggagct gaaggagcag
      661 caggccagga aaggccctgc tggaaagcca ctggagctgt gctgcgctgg aaaggccatt
      721 ggaggtgcta gaacgcaaag gggttgcagt ggggacagac ctgctcccct tcttctttgt
      781 tcctgcagcc ggtttcagaa gacatgtagc cccattggat cgggtgggac tagtggcagc
      841 aagggcgagg agctgttcac cggggtggtg cccatcctgg tcgagctgga cggcgacgta
      901 aacggccaca agttcagcgt gcgcggcgag ggcgagggcg atgccaccaa cggcaagctg
      961 accctgaagt tcatctgcac caccggcaag ctgcccgtgc cctggcccac cctcgtgacc
     1021 accctgacct acggcgtgca gtgcttcagc cgctaccccg accacatgaa gcgccacgac
     1081 ttcttcaagt ccgccatgcc cgaaggctac gtccaggagc gcaccatcag cttcaaggac
     1141 gacggcacct acaagacccg cgccgaggtg aagttcgagg gcgacaccct ggtgaaccgc
     1201 atcgagctga agggcatcga cttcaaggag gacggcaaca tcctggggca caagctggag
     1261 tacaacttca acagccacaa cgtctatatc accgccgaca agcagaagaa cggcatcaag
     1321 gccaacttca agatccgcca caacgtggag gacggcagcg tgcagctcgc cgaccactac
     1381 cagcagaaca cccccatcgg cgacggcccc gtgctgctgc ccgacaacca ctacctgagc
     1441 acccagtccg tgctgagcaa agaccccaac gagaagcgcg atcacatggt cctgctggag
     1501 ttcgtgaccg ccgccgggat cactggaacc ggtgctggaa gtggttgagg cacgaggcca
     1561 ggcagatccc acttgcagcc tccccaggtg tctgccccgc gtttcctgcc tgcggaccag
     1621 atgaatgtag cagatcccca gcctctggcc tcctgttcgc ctcctctaca atttgccatt
     1681 gtttctcctg ggttaggccc cggcttcact ggttgagtgt tgctctctag tttccagagg
     1741 cttaatcaca ccgtcctcca cgccatttcc ttttccttca agcctagccc ttctctcatt
     1801 atttctctct gaccctctcc ccactgctca tttggatccc aggggagtgt tcagggccag
     1861 ccctggctgg catggagggt gaggctgggt gtctggaagc atcctgctca cttgtttgcc
     1921 ctcaggctcg agtcctcgct cactgactct cctctagagt cgacctgcag gcatgcaagc
     1981 ttggcgtaat catggtcata gctgtttcct gtgtgaaatt gttatccgct cacaattcca
     2041 cacaacatac gagccggaag cataaagtgt aaagcctggg gtgcctaatg agtgagctaa
     2101 ctcacattaa ttgcgttgcg ctcactgccc gctttccagt cgggaaacct gtcgtgccag
     2161 ctgcattaat gaatcggcca acgcgcgggg agaggcggtt tgcgtattgg gcgctcttcc
     2221 gcttcctcgc tcactgactc gctgcgctcg gtcgttcggc tgcggcgagc ggtatcagct
     2281 cactcaaagg cggtaatacg gttatccaca gaatcagggg ataacgcagg aaagaacatg
     2341 tgagcaaaag gccagcaaaa ggccaggaac cgtaaaaagg ccgcgttgct ggcgtttttc
     2401 cataggctcc gcccccctga cgagcatcac aaaaatcgac gctcaagtca gaggtggcga
     2461 aacccgacag gactataaag ataccaggcg tttccccctg gaagctccct cgtgcgctct
     2521 cctgttccga ccctgccgct taccggatac ctgtccgcct ttctcccttc gggaagcgtg
     2581 gcgctttctc atagctcacg ctgtaggtat ctcagttcgg tgtaggtcgt tcgctccaag
     2641 ctgggctgtg tgcacgaacc ccccgttcag cccgaccgct gcgccttatc cggtaactat
     2701 cgtcttgagt ccaacccggt aagacacgac ttatcgccac tggcagcagc cactggtaac
     2761 aggattagca gagcgaggta tgtaggcggt gctacagagt tcttgaagtg gtggcctaac
     2821 tacggctaca ctagaagaac agtatttggt atctgcgctc tgctgaagcc agttaccttc
     2881 ggaaaaagag ttggtagctc ttgatccggc aaacaaacca ccgctggtag cggtggtttt
     2941 tttgtttgca agcagcagat tacgcgcaga aaaaaaggat ctcaagaaga tcctttgatc
     3001 ttttctacgg ggtctgacgc tcagtggaac gaaaactcac gttaagggat tttggtcatg
     3061 agattatcaa aaaggatctt cacctagatc cttttaaatt aaaaatgaag ttttaaatca
     3121 atctaaagta tatatgagta aacttggtct gacagttacc aatgcttaat cagtgaggca
     3181 cctatctcag cgatctgtct atttcgttca tccatagttg cctgactccc cgtcgtgtag
     3241 ataactacga tacgggaggg cttaccatct ggccccagtg ctgcaatgat accgcgagac
     3301 ccacgctcac cggctccaga tttatcagca ataaaccagc cagccggaag ggccgagcgc
     3361 agaagtggtc ctgcaacttt atccgcctcc atccagtcta ttaattgttg ccgggaagct
     3421 agagtaagta gttcgccagt taatagtttg cgcaacgttg ttgccattgc tacaggcatc
     3481 gtggtgtcac gctcgtcgtt tggtatggct tcattcagct ccggttccca acgatcaagg
     3541 cgagttacat gatcccccat gttgtgcaaa aaagcggtta gctccttcgg tcctccgatc
     3601 gttgtcagaa gtaagttggc cgcagtgtta tcactcatgg ttatggcagc actgcataat
     3661 tctcttactg tcatgccatc cgtaagatgc ttttctgtga ctggtgagta ctcaaccaag
     3721 tcattctgag aatagtgtat gcggcgaccg agttgctctt gcccggcgtc aatacgggat
     3781 aataccgcgc cacatagcag aactttaaaa gtgctcatca ttggaaaacg ttcttcgggg
     3841 cgaaaactct caaggatctt accgctgttg agatccagtt cgatgtaacc cactcgtgca
     3901 cccaactgat cttcagcatc ttttactttc accagcgttt ctgggtgagc aaaaacagga
     3961 aggcaaaatg ccgcaaaaaa gggaataagg gcgacacgga aatgttgaat actcatactc
     4021 ttcctttttc aatattattg aagcatttat cagggttatt gtctcatgag cggatacata
     4081 tttgaatgta tttagaaaaa taaacaaata ggggttccgc gcacatttcc ccgaaaagtg
     4141 ccacctgacg t
//
